Addgene plasmid #18719: pMSCV-FlagBcl10K31RK63R
Depositing lab: Jon Ashwell. Depositing organization: National Cancer Institute (NCI). Publication: NEMO recognition of ubiquitinated Bcl10 is required for T cell receptor-mediated NF-kappaB activation. Wu CJ, Ashwell JD. Proc Natl Acad Sci U S A. 2008 Feb 26. 105(8):3023-8. 10.1073/pnas.0712313105 PubMed 18287044.
Backbone
  Vector backbone: pMSCVpuro
  Backbone manufacturer: BD Clontech
  Backbone size w/o insert (bp): 6300
  Vector type: Mammalian Expression, Retroviral
  Selectable markers: Puromycin
Growth in bacteria
  Bacterial resistance: Ampicillin, 100 μg/mL
  Growth temperature: 37°C
  Growth strain: DH5alpha
  Copy number: High Copy
Gene/Insert
  Gene/Insert name: B cell lymphoma 10 (alt name: Bcl10)
  Species: H. sapiens (human)
  Insert size (bp): 750
  Mutation: Lysine 31 to arginine and Lysine 63 to arginine.
  GenBank ID: NM_003921
  Entrez Gene: BCL10 (a.k.a. CARMEN, CIPER, CLAP, IMD37, c-E10, mE10)
  Tag / fusion protein: Flag (C terminal on insert)
  Cloning method: Restriction Enzyme; 5′ cloning site Xho I (not destroyed); 3′ cloning site EcoR I (not destroyed)
  Sequencing primers: 5′ pMSCV primer
Terms and licenses: Academic/Nonprofit Terms; Industry Terms: Not Available to Industry
How to cite: pMSCV-FlagBcl10K31RK63R was a gift from Jon Ashwell (Addgene plasmid # 18719 ; http://n2t.net/addgene:18719 ; RRID:Addgene_18719)
