[The description below was written by a language model from this plasmid's Addgene catalogue record.]
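Description:
pMSCV-FlagBcl10K31RK63R is a retroviral mammalian expression plasmid built on the pMSCVpuro backbone (about 6.3 kb without insert), a murine stem cell virus-based vector. It is propagated in E. coli as a high-copy plasmid under ampicillin selection, and transduced or transfected mammalian cells can be selected with puromycin. No feature table accompanies the record, so individual elements are not itemised. In vectors of this family, the insert is generally transcribed from the 5′ viral LTR, a packaging signal allows the transcript to be incorporated into retroviral particles when the plasmid is introduced into a packaging cell line, and the puromycin resistance gene is driven by a separate internal promoter.

The payload is a roughly 750 bp human BCL10 (B cell lymphoma 10) coding sequence cloned between the XhoI and EcoRI sites, both of which are retained. It carries two point mutations, lysine 31 to arginine and lysine 63 to arginine, and is fused to a Flag epitope for detection or immunoprecipitation. The record lists the tag as C-terminal on the insert, although the construct name places "Flag" before Bcl10, so the tag position is worth confirming against the sequence.

Replacing lysines with arginines preserves charge while removing potential ubiquitin acceptor sites. The associated publication concerns NEMO recognition of ubiquitinated Bcl10 in T cell receptor-mediated NF-κB activation. The construct is therefore suited to stable expression of a putatively ubiquitination-deficient Bcl10 mutant, for comparison with the wild-type protein in studies of this signalling pathway.
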