>Addgene plasmid #18719 | pMSCV-FlagBcl10K31RK63R | addgene partial sequence | sequence record 24685 | pLXSN5 5'-CCCTTGAACCTCCTCGTTCGACC-3'
CCGNCTCCTTTTCGCCCTCCTCCTTCTCTAGGCGCCGGAATTAGATCTCTCGAGTCCACCATGGAGCCCA
CCGCACCGTCCCTCACCGAGGAGGACCTCACTGAAGTGAAGAAGGACGCCTTAGAAAATTTACGTGTATA
CCTGTGTGAGAGAATCATAGCTGAGAGACATTTTGATCATCTACGTGCAAAAAAAATACTCAGTAGAGAA
GACACTGAAGAAATTTCTTGTCGAACATCAAGTAGAAGAAGGGCTGGAAAATTGTTAGACTACTTACAGG
AAAACCCAAAAGGTCTGGACACCCTTGTTGAATCTATTCGGCGAGAAAAAACACAGAACTTCCTGATACA
GAAGATTACAGATGAGGTCCTCAAACTCAGAAATATAAAACTAGAACATCTGAAAGGACTAAAATGTAGC
AGTTGTGAACCTTTTCCAGATGGAGCCACGAACAACCTCTCCAGATCAAATTCAGATGAGAGTAATTTCT
CTGAAAAACTGAGGGCATCCACTGTCATGTACCATCCAGAAGGAGAATCCAGCACGACGCCCTTTTTTTC
TACTAATTCTTCTCTGAATTTGCCTGTTCTAGAAGTAGGCAGAACTGAAAATACCATCTTCTNNCNNNNN
NCTGNTCCCAGACCTGGGGACCCAGGGGCTCCTCCTTTGCCACCAGATCTACAGTTAGAAGAAGAAGGAC
TGNGCGACCNCTNGAGGGAGATGTTCTCCCTAAANACCNGNTGTGTTCCCGAAANAACTACAAGACTTGG
CGGTGATATA
